>Addgene plasmid #65057 | pCMS-eGFP-RTP801 | addgene partial sequence | sequence record 112773 | chim-int-F 5'-TCTTACTGACATCCACTTTGCC-3'
CTCCCAGTTCAATTACAGCTCTTAAGGCTAGAGTACTTAATACGACTCACTATAGGCTAGCCTCGAGAAT
TCGAACCATGCCTAGCCTTTGGGATCGTTTCTCGTCCTCCTCTTCCTCTTCGTCCTCGTCCCGAACTCCG
GCCGCTGATCGGCCGCCGCGCTCCGCCTGGGGGTCTGCGGCCAGAGAAGAGGGCCTTGACCGCTGCGCGA
GCCTGGAGAGCTCGGACTGCGAGTCCCTGGACAGCAGCAACAGTGGCTTTGGGCCGGAGGAAGACTCCTC
ATACCTGGATGGGGTGTCTCTGCCTGACTTTGAGCTGCTCAGTGACCCCGAGGATGAGCACCTGTGTGCC
AACCTGATGCAGCTGCTGCAGGAGAGCCTGTCCCAGGCGCGATTGGGCTCGCGGCGCCCTGCGCGCCTGC
TGATGCCGAGCCAGCTGGTGAGCCAGGTGGGCAAGGAACTCCTGCGCCTGGCGTACAGCGAGCCGTGCGG
CCTGCGGGGGGCACTGCTGGACGTCTGTGTGGAGCAAGGCAAGAGCTGCCATAGTGTGGCTCAGCTGGCT
CTGGACCCCAGTCTAGTGCCCACCTTTCAGTTGACCCTGGTGCTGCGTCTGGACTCTCGCCTCTGGCCCA
AGATCCAGGGCCTGTTGAGTTCTGCCAACTCTTCCTTGGTCCCTGGTTACAGCCAGTCCCTGACGCTGGG
CACCGGCTTCAGAGTCATCAAAAAGAAACTCTACAGCTCCGAGCAGCTGCTCATTGAAGAGTGTTGAGTC
GACCCGGGCGGCCGCTTCCCTTTAGTGAGGGTTAATGCTTCGAGCAGACATGATAAGATACATTGATGAG
TTTGGACAAACCACAACTAGAATGCAGTGAAAAAAATGCTTTATTTGTGAAATTTGTGATGCTATTGCTT
TATTTGTAACCATTATAAGCTGCAATAAACAAGTTAACAACAACAATTGCATTCATTTTATGTTTCAGGT
TCAGGGG
