>Addgene plasmid #65057 | pCMS-eGFP-RTP801 | addgene partial sequence | sequence record 162085 | SV40pro-F2 5'-CCCCATGGCTGACTAATTTTT-3'
AGGCCGAGGCCGCCTCGGCCTCTGAGCTATTCCAGAAGTAGTGAGGAGGCTTTTTTGGAGGCCTAGGCTT
TTGCAAAAAGCTTGCCACAACCCGGGATCCACCGGTCGCCACCATGGTGAGCAAGGGCGAGGAGCTGTTC
ACCGGGGTGGTGCCCATCCTGGTCGAGCTGGACGGCGACGTAAACGGCCACAAGTTCAGCGTGTCCGGCG
AGGGCGAGGGCGATGCCACCTACGGCAAGCTGACCCTGAAGTTCATCTGCACCACCGGCAAGCTGCCCGT
GCCCTGGCCCACCCTCGTGACCACCCTGACCTACGGCGTGCAGTGCTTCAGCCGCTACCCCGACCACATG
AAGCAGCACGACTTCTTCAAGTCCGCCATGCCCGAAGGCTACGTCCAGGAGCGCACCATCTTCTTCAAGG
ACGACGGCAACTACAAGACCCGCGCCGAGGTGAAGTTCGAGGGCGACACCCTGGTGAACCGCATCGAGCT
GAAGGGCATCGACTTCAAGGAGGACGGCAACATCCTGGGGCACAAGCTGGAGTACAACTACAACAGCCAC
AACGTCTATATCATGGCCGACAAGCAGAAGAACGGCATCAAGGTGAACTTCAAGATCCGCCACAACATCG
AGGACGGCAGCGTGCAGCTCGCCGACCACTACCAGCAGAACACCCCCATCGGCGACGGCCCCGTGCTGCT
GCCCGACAACCACTACCTGAGCACCCAGTCCGCCCTGAGCAAAGACCCCAACGAGAAGCGCGATCACATG
GTCCTGCTGGAGTTCGTGACCGCCGCCGGGATCACTCTCGGCATGGACGAGCTGTACAAGTAAAGCGGCC
CTAGAGCTCGCTGATCAGCCTCGACTGTGCCTTCTAGTTGCCAGCCATCTGTTGTTTGCCCCTCCCCCGT
GCCTTCCTTGACCCTGGAAGGTGCCACTCCCACTGTCCTTTCCTAATAAAATGAGGAAATTGCATCGCAT
TGTCTGAGTAGGTGTCATTCTATTCTGGGG
