[The description below was written by a language model from this plasmid's Addgene catalogue record.]
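Description:
pCMS-eGFP-RTP801 is a mammalian expression plasmid built on the commercial pCMS-EGFP backbone (about 5.5 kb without insert) and carrying the rat Ddit4 gene, also known as RTP801. It is propagated in E. coli as a high-copy plasmid under ampicillin selection. The record does not list the origin of replication or any mammalian selection marker, and no feature table is provided, so the detailed arrangement of backbone elements cannot be confirmed here.

The roughly 690 bp rat RTP801 coding insert was placed between EcoRI and SalI sites, both of which remain intact, downstream of the CMV immediate-early promoter, which drives strong constitutive transcription in most mammalian cell types. The catalogue entry lists EGFP as an N-terminal tag supplied by the backbone. The pCMS-EGFP vector is generally known for expressing EGFP from a separate cassette as a marker of transfected cells rather than as a fusion partner, so whether EGFP is physically fused to RTP801 in this construct cannot be settled from the record alone. Either way, green fluorescence serves to identify cells that have taken up the plasmid. The depositor notes that the insert differs from the reference rat DDIT4 sequence at two positions, L121V and S208G, attributed to the cellular source from which it was cloned.

The stated purpose is expression of RTP801 in mammalian cells. The associated publication concerns the role of RTP801 in neuronal death in cellular models of Parkinson's disease through inactivation of mTOR signalling, which suggests use in overexpression experiments on fluorescently identified transfected cells.
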