Addgene plasmid #65057: pCMS-eGFP-RTP801
Purpose: Expression of RTP801 in mammalian cells
Depositing lab: Lloyd Greene & Cristina Malagelada. Depositing organization: Columbia University. Publication: RTP801 is elevated in Parkinson brain substantia nigral neurons and mediates death in cellular models of Parkinson's disease by a mechanism involving mammalian target of rapamycin inactivation. Malagelada C, Ryu EJ, Biswas SC, Jackson-Lewis V, Greene LA. J Neurosci. 2006 Sep 27;26(39):9996-10005. 10.1523/JNEUROSCI.3292-06.2006 PubMed 17005863.
Backbone
  Vector backbone: pCMS-EGFP
  Backbone manufacturer: Clontech
  Backbone size w/o insert (bp): 5500
  Vector type: Mammalian Expression
Growth in bacteria
  Bacterial resistance: Ampicillin, 100 μg/mL
  Growth temperature: 37°C
  Growth strain: DH5alpha
  Copy number: High Copy
Gene/Insert
  Gene/Insert name: DDIT4 (alt name: RTP801)
  Species: R. norvegicus (rat)
  Insert size (bp): 690
  GenBank ID: 140942
  Entrez Gene: Ddit4 (a.k.a. Rtp801)
  Promoter: CMV-IE
  Tag / fusion protein: EGFP (N terminal on backbone)
  Cloning method: Restriction Enzyme; 5′ cloning site EcoRI (not destroyed); 3′ cloning site SalI (not destroyed)
  Sequencing primers: 5′ CMV-F
Terms and licenses: Academic/Nonprofit Terms; Industry Terms: Not Available to Industry
Depositor comments: There are 2 mutations if compared to PubMed DDIT4 R. Norvegicus sequence (L121V and S208G) because the insert was cloned out of DC12 cells DNA.
How to cite: pCMS-eGFP-RTP801 was a gift from Lloyd Greene & Cristina Malagelada (Addgene plasmid # 65057 ; http://n2t.net/addgene:65057 ; RRID:Addgene_65057)
